>Addgene plasmid #27164 | pCMV BiP-Myc-KDEL-wt | addgene partial sequence | sequence record 62251 | hGH-pA-R 5'-CCAGCTTGGTTCCCAATAGA-3'
GGTTGTCTTCCCAACTTGCCCCTTGCTCCATACCACCCCCCTCCACCCCATAATATTATAGAAGGACACC
TAGTCAGACAAAATGATGCAACTTAATTTTATTAGGACAAGGCTGGTGGGCACTGGAGTGGCAACTTCCA
GGGCCAGGAGAGGCACTGGGGAGGGGTCACAGGGATGCCACCCGGGATCACTACTTGTCATCGTCATCCT
TGTAGTCGATGTCATGATCTTTATAATCACCGTCATGGTCTTTGTAGTCAGCCCGGGATCCTCTAGACTA
CAGCTCGTCCTTCAGATCCTCTTCTGAGATGAGTTTTTGTTCGAAGGGCCCTCTAGCCAACTCATCTTTT
TCTGCTGTATCCTCTTCACCAGTTGGGGGAGGGCCTGCACTTCCATAGAGTTTGCTGATAATTGGTTGAA
CAATTTCTTCCAGTTCCTTCTTCTTAGCTTTGAAGTCTTCAATGTCAGCATCTTGGTGGCTTTCCAGCCA
TTCAATCTTTTCTTCTACAGCTTTTTCCATGGTCTCCTTATCTTCAGAGGAAAGTTTACCTCCCAGCTTT
TCTTTATCTCCAATCTGATTCTTTAGAGAATAGGCATAGCTTTCCAACTCATTTCTAGTATCAATGCGCT
CCTTGAGCTTTTTGTCTTCCTCAGCAAACTTCTCAGCATCATTAACCATCCTTTCGATTTCTTCAGGTGT
CAGGCGATTCTGGTCATTGGTGATTGTGATCTTATTTTTGTTCCCTGTACCCTTGTCTTCAGCTGTCACT
CGAAGAATACCATTCACATCTATCTCAAAGGTGACTTCAATCTGTGGGACCCCACGAGGAGCAGGAGGAA
TTCCAGTCAGATCAAATGTACCCAGAAGATGATTGTCTTTTGTCAGGGGTCTTTCACCTTCATAGACCTT
GATTGTAACAGTTGGT
