>Addgene plasmid #27164 | pCMV BiP-Myc-KDEL-wt | addgene partial sequence | sequence record 73174 | CMV-F 5'-CGCAAATGGGCGGTAGGCGTG-3'
ACCGTCAGAATTAAGCTTGCTGGCAAGATGAAGCTCTCCCTGGTGGCCGCGATGCTGCTGCTGCTCAGCG
CGGCGCGGGCCGAGGAGGAGGACAAGAAGGAGGACGTGGGCACGGTGGTCGGCATCGACCTGGGGACCAC
CTACTCCTGCGTCGGCGTGTTCAAGAACGGCCGCGTGGAGATCATCGCCAACGATCAGGGCAACCGCATC
ACGCCGTCCTATGTCGCCTTCACTCCTGAAGGGGAACGTCTGATTGGCGATGCCGCCAAGAACCAGCTCA
CCTCCAACCCCGAGAACACGGTCTTTGACGCCAAGCGGCTCATCGGCCGCACGTGGAATGACCCGTCTGT
GCAGCAGGACATCAAGTTCTTGCCGTTCAAGGTGGTTGAAAAGAAAACTAAACCATACATTCAAGTTGAT
ATTGGAGGTGGGCAAACAAAGACATTTGCTCCTGAAGAAATTTCTGCCATGGTTCTCACTAAAATGAAAG
AAACCGCTGAGGCTTATTTGGGAAAGAAGGTTACCCATGCAGTTGTTACTGTACCAGCCTATTTTAATGA
TGCCCAACGCCAAGCAACCAAAGACGCTGGAACTATTGCTGGCCTAAATGTTATGAGGATCATCAACGAG
CCTACGGCAGCTGCTATTGCTTATGGCCTGGATAAGAGGGAGGGGGAGAAGAACATCCTGGTGTTTGACC
TGGGTGGCGGAACCTTCGATGTGTCTCTTCTCACCATTGACAATGGTGTCTTCGAAGTTGTGGCCACTAA
TGGAGATACTCATCTGGGTGGAGAAGACTTTGACCAGCGTGTCATGGAACACTTCATCAAACTGTACAAA
AAGAAGACGGGCAAAGATGTCAGGAAAGACAATAGAGCTGT
