[The description below was written by a language model from this plasmid's Addgene catalogue record.]
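Description:
pCMV BiP-Myc-KDEL-wt is a mammalian expression plasmid built on a pCMV backbone and carrying the wild-type coding sequence of human BiP (HSPA5, also known as GRP78), the major Hsp70-family chaperone of the endoplasmic reticulum lumen. It is maintained in E. coli as a high-copy plasmid under ampicillin selection. The record does not name the bacterial origin of replication, does not list any marker for selection in mammalian cells, and includes no feature table. The backbone name and the use of a CMV forward sequencing primer indicate that expression is driven by the cytomegalovirus immediate-early promoter, which gives strong constitutive transcription in most transfected mammalian cell lines. The polyadenylation signal is not stated.

The BiP insert was cloned by restriction enzymes between HindIII at the 5′ end and XbaI at the 3′ end. A Myc epitope is placed near the C-terminus, and the KDEL tetrapeptide is kept as the extreme C-terminal sequence. This order matters because KDEL must be terminal to be recognised by the KDEL receptor, which retrieves escaped luminal proteins from the Golgi back to the ER. Putting the tag just upstream of KDEL therefore allows detection or immunoprecipitation with anti-Myc antibodies while preserving normal ER retention, and it distinguishes the exogenous protein from endogenous BiP.

The construct is suited to overexpressing tagged, correctly localised BiP in cultured cells. The associated work concerns ER stress regulation of ATF6 localisation through dissociation of BiP binding. The "wt" label suggests that it serves as the wild-type reference alongside variant versions, although the record does not describe these.
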