Addgene plasmid #27164: pCMV BiP-Myc-KDEL-wt
Purpose: Mammalian expression of human Bip with Myc tag near the C-terminus, retaining the C-terminal KDEL ER localization sequence
Depositing lab: Ron Prywes. Depositing organization: Columbia University. Publication: ER stress regulation of ATF6 localization by dissociation of BiP/GRP78 binding and unmasking of Golgi localization signals. Shen J, Chen X, Hendershot L, Prywes R. Dev Cell. 2002 Jul . 3(1):99-111. 10.1016/S1534-5807(02)00203-4 PubMed 12110171.
Backbone
  Vector backbone: pCMV
  Vector type: Mammalian Expression
Growth in bacteria
  Bacterial resistance: Ampicillin, 100 μg/mL
  Growth temperature: 37°C
  Growth strain: DH5alpha
  Copy number: High Copy
Gene/Insert
  Gene/Insert name: BiP
  Species: H. sapiens (human)
  GenBank ID: NP_005338.1
  Entrez Gene: HSPA5 (a.k.a. BIP, GRP78, HEL-S-89n)
  Tag / fusion protein: Myc (C terminal on insert); KDEL (C terminal on insert)
  Cloning method: Restriction Enzyme; 5′ cloning site HindIII (unknown if destroyed); 3′ cloning site XbaI (not destroyed)
  Sequencing primers: 5′ CMV-F
Terms and licenses: Academic/Nonprofit Terms; Industry Terms: Not Available to Industry
How to cite: pCMV BiP-Myc-KDEL-wt was a gift from Ron Prywes (Addgene plasmid # 27164 ; http://n2t.net/addgene:27164 ; RRID:Addgene_27164)
