LOCUS       Exported 8296 bp ds-DNA circular SYN 12-MAY-2021
DEFINITION  Mammalian expression of human Bip with Myc tag near the C-terminus,
            retaining the C-terminal KDEL ER localization sequence.
ACCESSION   .
VERSION     .
KEYWORDS    pCMV BiP-Myc-KDEL-wt
SOURCE      synthetic DNA construct
  ORGANISM  synthetic DNA construct
REFERENCE   1 (bases 1 to 8296)
  AUTHORS   Shen J, Chen X, Hendershot L, Prywes R
  TITLE     ER stress regulation of ATF6 localization by dissociation of
            BiP/GRP78 binding and unmasking of Golgi localization signals.
  JOURNAL   Dev Cell. 2002 Jul . 3(1):99-111.
  PUBMED    12110171
REFERENCE   2 (bases 1 to 8296)
  AUTHORS   .
  TITLE     Direct Submission
  JOURNAL   Exported May 12, 2021 from SnapGene Server 1.1.58
            http://www.snapgene.com
FEATURES             Location/Qualifiers
     source          1..8296
                     /organism="synthetic DNA construct"
                     /mol_type="other DNA"
     primer_bind     1..17
                     /label=M13 fwd
                     /note="common sequencing primer, one of multiple similar
                     variants"
     enhancer        178..557
                     /label=CMV enhancer
                     /note="human cytomegalovirus immediate early enhancer"
     promoter        558..761
                     /label=CMV promoter
                     /note="human cytomegalovirus (CMV) immediate early
                     promoter"
     primer_bind     712..732
                     /label=CMV-F
                     /note="Human CMV immediate early promoter, forward primer"
     CDS             2776..2805
                     /codon_start=1
                     /product="Myc (human c-Myc proto-oncogene) epitope tag"
                     /label=Myc
                     /translation="EQKLISEEDL"
     CDS             2839..2904
                     /codon_start=1
                     /product="three tandem FLAG(R) epitope tags, followed by an
                     enterokinase cleavage site"
                     /label=3xFLAG
                     /translation="DYKDHDGDYKDHDIDYKDDDDK"
     polyA_signal    2915..3537
                     /label=hGH poly(A) signal
                     /note="human growth hormone polyadenylation signal"
     primer_bind     complement(3114..3133)
                     /label=hGH-PA-R
                     /note="Human growth hormone terminator, reverse primer"
     primer_bind     complement(3561..3581)
                     /label=pBABE 3'
                     /note="SV40 enhancer, reverse primer for pBABE vectors"
     promoter        3579..3876
                     /label=SV40 promoter
                     /note="SV40 enhancer and early promoter"
     primer_bind     3808..3827
                     /label=SV40pro-F
                     /note="SV40 promoter/origin, forward primer"
     CDS             3930..4724
                     /codon_start=1
                     /gene="aph(3')-II (or nptII)"
                     /product="aminoglycoside phosphotransferase from Tn5"
                     /label=NeoR/KanR
                     /note="confers resistance to neomycin, kanamycin, and G418
                     (Geneticin(R))"
                     /translation="MIEQDGLHAGSPAAWVERLFGYDWAQQTIGCSDAAVFRLSAQGRP
                     VLFVKTDLSGALNELQDEAARLSWLATTGVPCAAVLDVVTEAGRDWLLLGEVPGQDLLS
                     SHLAPAEKVSIMADAMRRLHTLDPATCPFDHQAKHRIERARTRMEAGLVDQDDLDEEHQ
                     GLAPAELFARLKARMPDGEDLVVTHGDACLPNIMVENGRFSGFIDCGRLGVADRYQDIA
                     LATRDIAEELGGEWADRFLVLYGIAAPDSQRIAFYRLLDEFF"
     primer_bind     complement(3984..4003)
                     /label=Neo-R
                     /note="Neomycin resistance gene, reverse primer"
     primer_bind     4594..4613
                     /label=Neo-F
                     /note="Neomycin resistance gene, forward primer"
     polyA_signal    5376..5510
                     /label=SV40 poly(A) signal
                     /note="SV40 polyadenylation signal"
     primer_bind     complement(5413..5432)
                     /label=SV40pA-R
                     /note="SV40 polyA, reverse primer"
     primer_bind     5467..5486
                     /label=EBV-rev
                     /note="SV40 polyA terminator, reverse primer"
     primer_bind     complement(5515..5534)
                     /label=T7
                     /note="T7 promoter, forward primer"
     promoter        complement(5516..5534)
                     /label=T7 promoter
                     /note="promoter for bacteriophage T7 RNA polymerase"
     primer_bind     complement(5548..5564)
                     /label=M13 rev
                     /note="common sequencing primer, one of multiple similar
                     variants"
     primer_bind     complement(5548..5564)
                     /label=M13 Reverse
                     /note="In lacZ gene. Also called M13-rev"
     primer_bind     complement(5561..5583)
                     /label=M13/pUC Reverse
                     /note="In lacZ gene"
     protein_bind    5572..5588
                     /label=lac operator
                     /bound_moiety="lac repressor encoded by lacI"
                     /note="The lac repressor binds to the lac operator to
                     inhibit transcription in E. coli. This inhibition can be
                     relieved by adding lactose or
                     isopropyl-beta-D-thiogalactopyranoside (IPTG)."
     promoter        complement(5596..5626)
                     /label=lac promoter
                     /note="promoter for the E. coli lac operon"
     protein_bind    5641..5662
                     /label=CAP binding site
                     /bound_moiety="E. coli catabolite activator protein"
                     /note="CAP binding activates transcription in the presence
                     of cAMP."
     primer_bind     complement(5779..5796)
                     /label=L4440
                     /note="L4440 vector, forward primer"
     rep_origin      complement(5950..6538)
                     /direction=LEFT
                     /label=ori
                     /note="high-copy-number ColE1/pMB1/pBR322/pUC origin of
                     replication"
     primer_bind     complement(6030..6049)
                     /label=pBR322ori-F
                     /note="pBR322 origin, forward primer"
     CDS             complement(6709..7569)
                     /codon_start=1
                     /gene="bla"
                     /product="beta-lactamase"
                     /label=AmpR
                     /note="confers resistance to ampicillin, carbenicillin, and
                     related antibiotics"
                     /translation="MSIQHFRVALIPFFAAFCLPVFAHPETLVKVKDAEDQLGARVGYI
                     ELDLNSGKILESFRPEERFPMMSTFKVLLCGAVLSRIDAGQEQLGRRIHYSQNDLVEYS
                     PVTEKHLTDGMTVRELCSAAITMSDNTAANLLLTTIGGPKELTAFLHNMGDHVTRLDRW
                     EPELNEAIPNDERDTTMPVAMATTLRKLLTGELLTLASRQQLIDWMEADKVAGPLLRSA
                     LPAGWFIADKSGAGERGSRGIIAALGPDGKPSRIVVIYTTGSQATMDERNRQIAEIGAS
                     LIKHW"
     primer_bind     7332..7351
                     /label=Amp-R
                     /note="Ampicillin resistance gene, reverse primer"
     promoter        complement(7570..7674)
                     /gene="bla"
                     /label=AmpR promoter
     rep_origin      7701..8156
                     /direction=RIGHT
                     /label=f1 ori
                     /note="f1 bacteriophage origin of replication; arrow
                     indicates direction of (+) strand synthesis"
     primer_bind     complement(7788..7807)
                     /label=F1ori-R
                     /note="F1 origin, reverse primer"
     primer_bind     7998..8019
                     /label=F1ori-F
                     /note="F1 origin, forward primer"
     primer_bind     8282..8
                     /label=M13/pUC Forward
                     /note="In lacZ gene"
     primer_bind     8296..17
                     /label=M13 Forward
                     /note="In lacZ gene. Also called M13-F20 or M13 (-21)
                     Forward"
ORIGIN
        1 gtaaaacgac ggccagtgcc aagctgatct atacattgaa tcaatattgg caattagcca
       61 tattagtcat tggttatata gcataaatca atattggcta ttggccattg catacgttgt
      121 atctatatca taatatgtac atttatattg gctcatgtcc aatatgaccg ccatgttgac
      181 attgattatt gactagttat taatagtaat caattacggg gtcattagtt catagcccat
      241 atatggagtt ccgcgttaca taacttacgg taaatggccc gcctggctga ccgcccaacg
      301 acccccgccc attgacgtca ataatgacgt atgttcccat agtaacgcca atagggactt
      361 tccattgacg tcaatgggtg gagtatttac ggtaaactgc ccacttggca gtacatcaag
      421 tgtatcatat gccaagtccg ccccctattg acgtcaatga cggtaaatgg cccgcctggc
      481 attatgccca gtacatgacc ttacgggact ttcctacttg gcagtacatc tacgtattag
      541 tcatcgctat taccatggtg atgcggtttt ggcagtacac caatgggcgt ggatagcggt
      601 ttgactcacg gggatttcca agtctccacc ccattgacgt caatgggagt ttgttttggc
      661 accaaaatca acgggacttt ccaaaatgtc gtaataaccc cgccccgttg acgcaaatgg
      721 gcggtaggcg tgtacggtgg gaggtctata taagcagagc tcgtttagtg aaccgtcaga
      781 attaagcttg ctggcaagat gaagctctcc ctggtggccg cgatgctgct gctgctcagc
      841 gcggcgcggg ccgaggagga ggacaagaag gaggacgtgg gcacggtggt cggcatcgac
      901 ctggggacca cctactcctg cgtcggcgtg ttcaagaacg gccgcgtgga gatcatcgcc
      961 aacgatcagg gcaaccgcat cacgccgtcc tatgtcgcct tcactcctga aggggaacgt
     1021 ctgattggcg atgccgccaa gaaccagctc acctccaacc ccgagaacac ggtctttgac
     1081 gccaagcggc tcatcggccg cacgtggaat gacccgtctg tgcagcagga catcaagttc
     1141 ttgccgttca aggtggttga aaagaaaact aaaccataca ttcaagttga tattggaggt
     1201 gggcaaacaa agacatttgc tcctgaagaa atttctgcca tggttctcac taaaatgaaa
     1261 gaaaccgctg aggcttattt gggaaagaag gttacccatg cagttgttac tgtaccagcc
     1321 tattttaatg atgcccaacg ccaagcaacc aaagacgctg gaactattgc tggcctaaat
     1381 gttatgagga tcatcaacga gcctacggca gctgctattg cttatggcct ggataagagg
     1441 gagggggaga agaacatcct ggtgtttgac ctgggtggcg gaaccttcga tgtgtctctt
     1501 ctcaccattg acaatggtgt cttcgaagtt gtggccacta atggagatac tcatctgggt
     1561 ggagaagact ttgaccagcg tgtcatggaa cacttcatca aactgtacaa aaagaagacg
     1621 ggcaaagatg tcaggaaaga caatagagct gtgcagaaac tccggcgcga ggtagaaaag
     1681 gccaaacggg ccctgtcttc tcagcatcaa gcaagaattg aaattgagtc cttctatgaa
     1741 ggagaagact tttctgagac cctgactcgg gccaaatttg aagagctcaa catggatctg
     1801 ttccggtcta ctatgaagcc cgtccagaaa gtgttggaag attctgattt gaagaagtct
     1861 gatattgatg aaattgttct tgttggtggc tcgactcgaa ttccaaagat tcagcaactg
     1921 gttaaagagt tcttcaatgg caaggaacca tcccgtggca taaacccaga tgaagctgta
     1981 gcgtatggtg ctgctgtcca ggctggtgtg ctctctggtg atcaagatac aggtgacctg
     2041 gtactgcttg atgtatgtcc ccttacactt ggtattgaaa ctgtgggagg tgtcatgacc
     2101 aaactgattc caaggaacac agtggtgcct accaagaagt ctcagatctt ttctacagct
     2161 tctgataatc aaccaactgt tacaatcaag gtctatgaag gtgaaagacc cctgacaaaa
     2221 gacaatcatc ttctgggtac atttgatctg actggaattc ctcctgctcc tcgtggggtc
     2281 ccacagattg aagtcacctt tgagatagat gtgaatggta ttcttcgagt gacagctgaa
     2341 gacaagggta cagggaacaa aaataagatc acaatcacca atgaccagaa tcgcctgaca
     2401 cctgaagaaa tcgaaaggat ggttaatgat gctgagaagt ttgctgagga agacaaaaag
     2461 ctcaaggagc gcattgatac tagaaatgag ttggaaagct atgcctattc tctaaagaat
     2521 cagattggag ataaagaaaa gctgggaggt aaactttcct ctgaagataa ggagaccatg
     2581 gaaaaagctg tagaagaaaa gattgaatgg ctggaaagcc accaagatgc tgacattgaa
     2641 gacttcaaag ctaagaagaa ggaactggaa gaaattgttc aaccaattat cagcaaactc
     2701 tatggaagtg caggccctcc cccaactggt gaagaggata cagcagaaaa agatgagttg
     2761 gctagagggc ccttcgaaca aaaactcatc tcagaagagg atctgaagga cgagctgtag
     2821 tctagaggat cccgggctga ctacaaagac catgacggtg attataaaga tcatgacatc
     2881 gactacaagg atgacgatga caagtagtga tcccgggtgg catccctgtg acccctcccc
     2941 agtgcctctc ctggccctgg aagttgccac tccagtgccc accagccttg tcctaataaa
     3001 attaagttgc atcattttgt ctgactaggt gtccttctat aatattatgg ggtggagggg
     3061 ggtggtatgg agcaaggggc aagttgggaa gacaacctgt agggcctgcg gggtctattg
     3121 ggaaccaagc tggagtgcag tggcacaatc ttggctcact gcaatctccg cctcctgggt
     3181 tcaagcgatt ctcctgcctc agcctcccga gttgttggga ttccaggcat gcatgaccag
     3241 gctcagctaa tttttgtttt tttggtagag acggggtttc accatattgg ccaggctggt
     3301 ctccaactcc taatctcagg tgatctaccc accttggcct cccaaattgc tgggattaca
     3361 ggcgtgaacc actgctccct tccctgtcct tctgatttta aaataactat accagcagga
     3421 ggacgtccag acacagcata ggctacctgg ccatgcccaa ccggtgggac atttgagttg
     3481 cttgcttggc actgtcctct catgcgttgg gtccactcag tagatgcctg ttgaattggg
     3541 tacgcggcca gcttggctgt ggaatgtgtg tcagttaggg tgtggaaagt ccccaggctc
     3601 cccagcaggc agaagtatgc aaagcatgca tctcaattag tcagcaacca ggtgtggaaa
     3661 gtccccaggc tccccagcag gcagaagtat gcaaagcatg catctcaatt agtcagcaac
     3721 catagtcccg cccctaactc cgcccatccc gcccctaact ccgcccagtt ccgcccattc
     3781 tccgccccat ggctgactaa ttttttttat ttatgcagag gccgaggccg cctcggcctc
     3841 tgagctattc cagaagtagt gaggaggctt ttttggagga attgatcagc ttgggatctg
     3901 atcaagagac aggatgagga tcgtttcgca tgattgaaca agatggattg cacgcaggtt
     3961 ctccggccgc ttgggtggag aggctattcg gctatgactg ggcacaacag acaatcggct
     4021 gctctgatgc cgccgtgttc cggctgtcag cgcaggggcg cccggttctt tttgtcaaga
     4081 ccgacctgtc cggtgccctg aatgaactgc aggacgaggc agcgcggcta tcgtggctgg
     4141 ccacgacggg cgttccttgc gcagctgtgc tcgacgttgt cactgaagcg ggaagggact
     4201 ggctgctatt gggcgaagtg ccggggcagg atctcctgtc atctcacctt gctcctgccg
     4261 agaaagtatc catcatggct gatgcaatgc ggcggctgca tacgcttgat ccggctacct
     4321 gcccattcga ccaccaagcg aaacatcgca tcgagcgagc acgtactcgg atggaagccg
     4381 gtcttgtcga tcaggatgat ctggacgaag agcatcaggg gctcgcgcca gccgaactgt
     4441 tcgccaggct caaggcgcgc atgcccgacg gcgaggatct cgtcgtgacc catggcgatg
     4501 cctgcttgcc gaatatcatg gtggaaaatg gccgcttttc tggattcatc gactgtggcc
     4561 ggctgggtgt ggcggaccgc tatcaggaca tagcgttggc tacccgtgat attgctgaag
     4621 agcttggcgg cgaatgggct gaccgcttcc tcgtgcttta cggtatcgcc gctcccgatt
     4681 cgcagcgcat cgccttctat cgccttcttg acgagttctt ctgagcggga ctctggggtt
     4741 cgaaatgacc gaccaagcga cgcccaacct gccatcacga gatttcgatt ccaccgccgc
     4801 cttctatgaa aggttgggct tcggaatcgt tttccgggac gccggctgga tgatcctcca
     4861 gcgcggggat ctcatgctgg agttcttcgc ccaccccggg ctcgatcccc tcgcgagttg
     4921 gttcagctgc tgcctgaggc tggacgacct cgcggagttc taccggcagt gcaaatccgt
     4981 cggcatccag gaaaccagca gcggctatcc gcgcatccat gcccccgaac tgcaggagtg
     5041 gggaggcacg atggccgctt tggtcgaccc ggacgggacg ctcctgcgcc tgatacagaa
     5101 cgaattgctt gcaggcatct catgagtgtg tcttcccgtt ttccgcctga ggtcactgcg
     5161 tggatggagc gctggcgcct gctgcgcgac ggcgagctgc tcaccaccca ctcgccaagc
     5221 tggaaccgta aaaaggccgc gttgctggcg tttttccata ggctccgccg atcataatca
     5281 gccataccac atttgtagag gttttacttg ctttaaaaaa cctcccacac ctccccctga
     5341 acctgaaaca taaaatgaat gcaattgttg ttgttaactt gtttattgca gcttataatg
     5401 gttacaaata aagcaatagc atcacaaatt tcacaaataa agcatttttt tcactgcatt
     5461 ctagttgtgg tttgtccaaa ctcatcaatg tatcttatca tgtctggatc aattccctat
     5521 agtgagtcgt attaaattcg taatcatgtc atagctgttt cctgtgtgaa attgttatcc
     5581 gctcacaatt ccacacaaca tacgagccgg aagcataaag tgtaaagcct ggggtgccta
     5641 atgagtgagc taactcacat taattgcgtt gcgctcactg cccgctttcc agtcgggaaa
     5701 cctgtcgtgc cagctgcatt aatgaatcgg ccaacgcgcg gggagaggcg gtttgcgtat
     5761 tgggcgctct tccgcttcct cgctcactga ctcgctgcgc tcggtcgttc ggctgcggcg
     5821 agcggtatca gctcactcaa aggcggtaat acggttatcc acagaatcag gggataacgc
     5881 aggaaagaac atgtgagcaa aaggccagca aaaggccagg aaccgtaaaa aggccgcgtt
     5941 gctggcgttt ttccataggc tccgcccccc tgacgagcat cacaaaaatc gacgctcaag
     6001 tcagaggtgg cgaaacccga caggactata aagataccag gcgtttcccc ctggaagctc
     6061 cctcgtgcgc tctcctgttc cgaccctgcc gcttaccgga tacctgtccg cctttctccc
     6121 ttcgggaagc gtggcgcttt ctcatagctc acgctgtagg tatctcagtt cggtgtaggt
     6181 cgttcgctcc aagctgggct gtgtgcacga accccccgtt cagcccgacc gctgcgcctt
     6241 atccggtaac tatcgtcttg agtccaaccc ggtaagacac gacttatcgc cactggcagc
     6301 agccactggt aacaggatta gcagagcgag gtatgtaggc ggtgctacag agttcttgaa
     6361 gtggtggcct aactacggct acactagaag aacagtattt ggtatctgcg ctctgctgaa
     6421 gccagttacc ttcggaaaaa gagttggtag ctcttgatcc ggcaaacaaa ccaccgctgg
     6481 tagcggtggt ttttttgttt gcaagcagca gattacgcgc agaaaaaaag gatctcaaga
     6541 agatcctttg atcttttcta cggggtctga cgctcagtgg aacgaaaact cacgttaagg
     6601 gattttggtc atgagattat caaaaaggat cttcacctag atccttttaa attaaaaatg
     6661 aagttttaaa tcaatctaaa gtatatatga gtaaacttgg tctgacagtt accaatgctt
     6721 aatcagtgag gcacctatct cagcgatctg tctatttcgt tcatccatag ttgcctgact
     6781 ccccgtcgtg tagataacta cgatacggga gggcttacca tctggcccca gtgctgcaat
     6841 gataccgcga gacccacgct caccggctcc agatttatca gcaataaacc agccagccgg
     6901 aagggccgag cgcagaagtg gtcctgcaac tttatccgcc tccatccagt ctattaattg
     6961 ttgccgggaa gctagagtaa gtagttcgcc agttaatagt ttgcgcaacg ttgttgccat
     7021 tgctacaggc atcgtggtgt cacgctcgtc gtttggtatg gcttcattca gctccggttc
     7081 ccaacgatca aggcgagtta catgatcccc catgttgtgc aaaaaagcgg ttagctcctt
     7141 cggtcctccg atcgttgtca gaagtaagtt ggccgcagtg ttatcactca tggttatggc
     7201 agcactgcat aattctctta ctgtcatgcc atccgtaaga tgcttttctg tgactggtga
     7261 gtactcaacc aagtcattct gagaatagtg tatgcggcga ccgagttgct cttgcccggc
     7321 gtcaatacgg gataataccg cgccacatag cagaacttta aaagtgctca tcattggaaa
     7381 acgttcttcg gggcgaaaac tctcaaggat cttaccgctg ttgagatcca gttcgatgta
     7441 acccactcgt gcacccaact gatcttcagc atcttttact ttcaccagcg tttctgggtg
     7501 agcaaaaaca ggaaggcaaa atgccgcaaa aaagggaata agggcgacac ggaaatgttg
     7561 aatactcata ctcttccttt ttcaatatta ttgaagcatt tatcagggtt attgtctcat
     7621 gagcggatac atatttgaat gtatttagaa aaataaacaa ataggggttc cgcgcacatt
     7681 tccccgaaaa gtgccacctg nnnnnnnnnn nnnnnnnnnn nnnnnnnnnn nnnnnnnnnn
     7741 nnnnnnnnnn nnnnnnnnnn nnnnnnnnnn nnnnnnnnnn nnnnnnnnnn nnnnnnnnnn
     7801 nnnnnnnnnn nnnnnnnnnn nnnncnnnnn nnnnnnnnnn nnnnnnnnnn nnnnnnnnnn
     7861 nnnnnnnnnn nnnnnnnnnn nnnnnnnnnn nnnnnnnnnn nnnnnnnnnn nnnnnnannn
     7921 nnnnnnnnnn nnnnnnnnnn nnnnnnnnnn nnnnnnnnnn nnnnnncctt tgacgttgga
     7981 gtccacgttc tttaatagtg gactcttgtt ccaaactgga acaacactca accctatctc
     8041 ggtctattct tttgatttat aagggatttt gccgatttcg gcctattggt taaaaaatga
     8101 gctgatttaa caaaaattta acgcgaattt taacaaaata ttaacgctta caatttccat
     8161 tcgccattca ggctgcgcaa ctgttgggaa gggcgatcgg tgcgggcctc ttcgctatta
     8221 cgccagctgg cgaaaggggg atgtgctgca aggcgattaa gttgggtaac gccagggttt
     8281 tcccagtcac gacgtt
//
